Addgene plasmid #209215: pCAG/ATP10A-HA
Purpose: Mammalian expression of ATP10A
Depositing lab: Hye-Won Shin. Depositing organization: Kyoto University, Graduate School of Pharmaceutical Sciences. Publication: ATP9B, a P4-ATPase (a putative aminophospholipid translocase), localizes to the trans-Golgi network in a CDC50 protein-independent manner. Takatsu H, Baba K, Shima T, Umino H, Kato U, Umeda M, Nakayama K, Shin HW. J Biol Chem. 2011 Nov 4;286(44):38159-38167. doi: 10.1074/jbc.M111.281006. Epub 2011 Sep 13. PubMed 21914794.
Backbone
  Vector backbone: pCAG
  Vector type: Mammalian Expression
Growth in bacteria
  Bacterial resistance: Ampicillin, 100 μg/mL
  Growth temperature: 37°C
  Growth strain: DH5alpha
  Copy number: High Copy
Gene/Insert
  Gene/Insert name: ATP10A
  Species: H. sapiens (human)
  Entrez Gene: ATP10A (a.k.a. ATPVA, ATPVC, ATP10C, KIAA0566)
  Tag / fusion protein: HA (C terminal on insert)
  Cloning method: Gateway Cloning
Terms and licenses: Academic/Nonprofit Terms; Industry Terms: Not Available to Industry
Depositor comments: The plasmid requires co-transfection with Addgene Plasmid 209223 to ensure the cellular localization of the encoded protein (Takatsu et al., 2011, JBC).
How to cite: pCAG/ATP10A-HA was a gift from Hye-Won Shin (Addgene plasmid # 209215 ; http://n2t.net/addgene:209215 ; RRID:Addgene_209215)
