[The description below was written by a language model from this plasmid's Addgene catalogue record and pLannotate feature annotations shown in this document.]
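Description:
pCAG/ATP10A-HA is a mammalian expression plasmid of about 10.7 kb, built on the pCAG backbone, that drives production of human ATP10A carrying a C-terminal HA epitope tag. It is maintained in E. coli through a high-copy ColE1/pUC-type origin and selected with ampicillin via the β-lactamase gene. The sequence also contains a neomycin/kanamycin phosphotransferase cassette flanked by an HSV thymidine kinase promoter fragment and TK polyadenylation signal, which could allow G418 selection of transfected mammalian cells. An SV40 origin is present and would permit episomal replication in cells expressing large T antigen. Remnants of lac regulatory elements are backbone carry-over.

The expression unit is the composite CAG promoter: the CMV immediate-early enhancer, the chicken β-actin promoter and a chimeric chicken β-actin/rabbit β-globin intron, which together give strong, broadly active transcription. The ATP10A open reading frame was introduced by Gateway cloning and therefore sits between attB1 and attB2 recombination sites. It is followed by β-globin-derived sequence and the rabbit β-globin polyadenylation signal. The short "HBB" hits on either side of the insert are probably globin exon remnants of the CAG cassette rather than expressed coding sequence. The HA tag is listed in the catalogue entry but is not separately annotated in the feature table.

ATP10A is the catalytic subunit of a P4-ATPase flippase complex that moves phosphatidylcholine from the outer to the inner leaflet of the plasma membrane. The plasmid is intended for transfection studies of its expression, localization and function, with the HA tag available for detection. The depositor notes that it must be co-transfected with a companion plasmid from the same collection for the encoded protein to localize correctly. The record does not say what that plasmid encodes.
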