Features (pLannotate 1.2.2; 27 found; start..end, strand, type, name):
    263..395     +  promoter       HSV TK promoter (fragment): herpes simplex virus thymidine kinase promoter
    400..1203    +  CDS            NeoR/KanR: aminoglycoside phosphotransferase from Tn5; aph(3')-II (or nptII); confers resistance to neomycin, kanamycin, and G418 (Geneticin®)
   1210..1258    +  polyA_signal   HSV TK poly(A) signal: herpes simplex virus thymidine kinase polyadenylation signal (Cole and Stacy, 1985)
   1268..1647    +  enhancer       CMV enhancer: human cytomegalovirus immediate early enhancer
   1649..1770    +  promoter       chicken β-actin promoter (fragment): contains a 21-bp deletion relative to the standard chicken β-actin promoter
   1782..1803    +  promoter       chicken β-actin promoter (fragment): No description available
   1810..1831    +  promoter       chicken β-actin promoter (fragment): No description available
   1874..1895    +  promoter       chicken β-actin promoter (fragment): contains a 21-bp deletion relative to the standard chicken β-actin promoter
   1918..1938    +  promoter       chicken β-actin promoter (fragment): contains a 21-bp deletion relative to the standard chicken β-actin promoter
   1945..2942    +  intron         chimeric intron: chimera between introns from chicken β-actin and rabbit β-globin
   2946..3044    +  CDS            HBB (fragment): HBB_COLGU - Experimental evidence at transcript level: Swiss-Prot protein existence level 2. Involved in oxygen transport from the lung to the various peripheral tissues. From Colobus guereza (Mantled guereza) (Eastern black-and-white colobus monkey).
   3038..3062    +  protein_bind   attB1: mutant version of attB; recombination site for the Gateway® BP reaction BP Clonase™
   3098..7594    +  CDS            ATP10A: AT10A_HUMAN - Also known as ATP10C, ATPVA, ATPVC, KIAA0566. Experimental evidence at protein level: Swiss-Prot protein existence level 1. Catalytic component of P4-ATPase flippase complex, which catalyzes the hydrolysis of ATP coupled to the transport of phosphatidylcholine (PC) from the outer to the inner leaflet of the plasma membrane (PubMed:25947375, PubMed:29599178, PubMed:30530492). Initiates inward plasma membrane bending and recruitment of Bin/amphiphysin/Rvs (BAR) domain-containing proteins involved in membrane tubulation and cell trafficking (PubMed:29599178). Facilitates ITGB1/beta1
   7617..7641    -  protein_bind   attB2: mutant version of attB; recombination site for the Gateway® BP reaction BP Clonase™
   7715..7789    +  CDS            HBB (fragment): HBB_PONPY - Experimental evidence at transcript level: Swiss-Prot protein existence level 2. Involved in oxygen transport from the lung to the various peripheral tissues. From Pongo pygmaeus (Bornean orangutan).
   7864..7919    +  polyA_signal   β-globin poly(A) signal: rabbit β-globin polyadenylation signal (Gil and Proudfoot, 1987)
   8302..8324    -  protein_bind   lac operator (fragment): The lac repressor binds to the lac operator to inhibit transcription in E. coli. This inhibition can be relieved by adding lactose or isopropyl-β-D-thiogalactopyranoside (IPTG). lac repressor encoded by lacI
   8328..8358    -  promoter       lac promoter: promoter for the E. coli lac operon
   8373..8394    -  protein_bind   CAP binding site: CAP binding activates transcription in the presence of cAMP. E. coli catabolite activator protein
   8407..8446    -  CDS            lacI (fragment): lac repressor; lacI; The lac repressor binds to the lac operator to inhibit transcription in E. coli. This inhibition can be relieved by adding lactose or isopropyl-β-D-thiogalactopyranoside (IPTG).
   8453..8475    +  promoter       SV40 promoter (fragment): SV40 enhancer and early promoter
   8499..8634    +  rep_origin     SV40 ori: SV40 origin of replication
   8654..8788    +  polyA_signal   SV40 poly(A) signal: SV40 polyadenylation signal
   8790..8844    -  CDS            lacI (fragment): lac repressor; lacI; The lac repressor binds to the lac operator to inhibit transcription in E. coli. This inhibition can be relieved by adding lactose or isopropyl-β-D-thiogalactopyranoside (IPTG).
   9027..9615    -  rep_origin     ori: high-copy-number ColE1/pMB1/pBR322/pUC origin of replication
   9786..10646   -  CDS            AmpR: β-lactamase; bla; confers resistance to ampicillin, carbenicillin, and related antibiotics
  10647..88      -  promoter       AmpR promoter (across the origin): bla
>Addgene plasmid #209215 | pCAG/ATP10A-HA | addgene full sequence | sequence record 412657 | Addgene NGS Result
ATTATTGAAGCATTTATCAGGGTTATTGTCTCATGAGCGGATACATATTTGAATGTATTTAGAAAAATAA
ACAAATAGGGGTTCCGCGCACATTTCCCCGAAAAGTGCCACCTGGGTCGAGCAGTGTGGTTTTCAAGAGG
AAGCAAAAAGCCTCTCCACCCAGGCCTGGAATGTTTCCACCCAATGTCGAGCAGTGTGGTTTTGCAAGAG
GAAGCAAAAAGCCTCTCCACCCAGGCCTGGAATGTTTCCACCCAATGTCGAGCAAACCCCGCCCAGCGTC
TTGTCATTGGCGAATTAATTCGAACACGCAGATGCAGTCGGGGCGGCGCGGTCCCAGGTCCACTTCGCAT
ATTAAGGTGACGCGTGTGGCCTCGAACACCGAGCGACCCTGCAGCCAATATGGGATCGGCCATTGAACAA
GATGGATTGCACGCAGGTTCTCCGGCCGCTTGGGTGGAGAGGCTATTCGGCTATGACTGGGCACAACAGA
CAATCGGCTGCTCTGATGCCGCCGTGTTCCGGCTGTCAGCGCAGGGGCGCCCGGTTCTTTTTGTCAAGAC
CGACCTGTCCGGTGCCCTGAATGAACTGCAGGACGAGGCAGCGCGGCTATCGTGGCTGGCCACGACGGGC
GTTCCTTGCGCAGCTGTGCTCGACGTTGTCACTGAAGCGGGAAGGGACTGGCTGCTATTGGGCGAAGTGC
CGGGGCAGGATCTCCTGTCATCTCACCTTGCTCCTGCCGAGAAAGTATCCATCATGGCTGATGCAATGCG
GCGGCTGCATACGCTTGATCCGGCTACCTGCCCATTCGACCACCAAGCGAAACATCGCATCGAGCGAGCA
CGTACTCGGATGGAAGCCGGTCTTGTCGATCAGGATGATCTGGACGAAGAGCATCAGGGGCTCGCGCCAG
CCGAACTGTTCGCCAGGCTCAAGGCGCGCATGCCCGACGGCGATGATCTCGTCGTGACCCATGGCGATGC
CTGCTTGCCGAATATCATGGTGGAAAATGGCCGCTTTTCTGGATTCATCGACTGTGGCCGGCTGGGTGTG
GCGGACCGCTATCAGGACATAGCGTTGGCTACCCGTGATATTGCTGAAGAGCTTGGCGGCGAATGGGCTG
ACCGCTTCCTCGTGCTTTACGGTATCGCCGCTCCCGATTCGCAGCGCATCGCCTTCTATCGCCTTCTTGA
CGAGTTCTTCTGAGGGGATCGGCAATAAAAAGACAGAATAAAACGCACGGGTGTTGGGTCGTTTGTTCGG
ATCCGTCGACATTGATTATTGACTAGTTATTAATAGTAATCAATTACGGGGTCATTAGTTCATAGCCCAT
ATATGGAGTTCCGCGTTACATAACTTACGGTAAATGGCCCGCCTGGCTGACCGCCCAACGACCCCCGCCC
ATTGACGTCAATAATGACGTATGTTCCCATAGTAACGCCAATAGGGACTTTCCATTGACGTCAATGGGTG
GAGTATTTACGGTAAACTGCCCACTTGGCAGTACATCAAGTGTATCATATGCCAAGTACGCCCCCTATTG
ACGTCAATGACGGTAAATGGCCCGCCTGGCATTATGCCCAGTACATGACCTTATGGGACTTTCCTACTTG
GCAGTACATCTACGTATTAGTCATCGCTATTACCATGGTCGAGGTGAGCCCCACGTTCTGCTTCACTCTC
CCCATCTCCCCCCCCTCCCCACCCCCAATTTTGTATTTATTTATTTTTTAATTATTTTGTGCAGCGATGG
GGGCGGGGGGGGGGGGGGGGGGGGCCCGGGCGGGGGGGGGGGGGGGGGGGGGGGGGGGGGGGGGGGGGGG
GGGGGGGGGGGGGGGGCGGCCCAGGGGGGGGGGGGGGGGGGGGTGGGTGTGTTTGGGGGGGGGGGGGGGG
GGGGGCCCCGTAAAAAAAGAAGGGCGGGGGGGGGGGGGGGGGGCGGGGGGGGCGTTCGCCCCGTGCCCCG
CTCCGCCGCCGCCTCGCGCCGCCCGCCCCGGCTCTGACTGACCGCGTTACTCCCACAGGTGAGCGGGCGG
GACGGCCCTTCTCCTCCGGGCTGTAATTAGCGCTTGGTTTAATGACGGCTTGTTTCTTTTCTGTGGCTGC
GTGAAAGCCTTGAGGGGCTCCGGGAGGGCCCTTTGTGCGGGGGGAGCGGCTCGGGGGGTGCGTGCGTGTG
TGTGTGCGTGGGGAGCGCCGCGTGCGGCTCCGCGCTGCCCGGCGGCTGTGAGCGCTGCGGGCGCGGCGCG
GGGCTTTGTGCGCTCCGCAGTGTGCGCGAGGGGAGCGCGGCCGGGGGCGGTGCCCCGCGGTGCGGGGGGG
GCTGCGAGGGGAACAAAGGCTGCGTGCGGGGTGTGTGCGTGGGGGGGTGAGCAGGGGGTGTGGGCGCGTC
GGTCGGGCTGCAACCCCCCCTGCACCCCCCTCCCCGAGTTGCTGAGCACGGCCCGGCTTCGGGTGCGGGG
CTCCGTACGGGGCGTGGCGCGGGGCTCGCCGTGCCGGGCGGGGGGTGGCGGCAGGTGGGGGTGCCGGGCG
GGGCGGGGCCGCCTCGGGCCGGGGAGGGCTCGGGGGAGGGGCGCGGCGGCCCCCGGAGCGCCGGCGGCTG
TCGAGGCGCGGCGAGCCGCAGCCATTGCCTTTTATGGTAATCGTGCGAGAGGGCGCAGGGACTTCCTTTG
TCCCAAATCTGTGCGGAGCCGAAATCTGGGAGGCGCCGCCGCACCCCCTCTAGCGGGCGCGGGGCGAAGC
GGTGCGGCGCCGGCAGGAAGGAAATGGGCGGGGAGGGCCTTCGTGCGTCGCCGCGCCGCCGTCCCCTTCT
CCCTCTCCAGCCTCGGGGCTGTCCGCGGGGGGACGGCTGCCTTCGGGGGGGACGGGGCAGGGCGGGGTTC
GGCTTCTGGCGTGTGACCGGCGGCTCTAGAGCCTCTGCTAACCATGTTCATGCCTTCTTCTTTTTCCTAC
AGCTCCTGGGCAACGTGCTGGTTATTGTGCTGTCTCATCATTTTGGCAAAGAATTTGCTAGCGAGCTCGC
GGCCGCAGATCTCTAGTTAAGCTATCAACAAGTTTGTACAAAAAAGCAGGCTCTTTAAAGGAACCAATTC
AGTCGACTGGATCCACCATGGAGCGGGAGCCGGCGGGGACCGAGGAGCCCGGGCCTCCGGGACGGCGGAG
GCGCCGAGAGGGCAGGACGCGCACGGTGCGCTCCAACCTGCTGCCGCCCCCGGGCGCCGAGGACCCTGCG
GCTGGCGCGGCCAAGGGCGAGCGGCGACGGCGGCGCGGGTGTGCCCAGCACCTGGCCGACAACCGGCTCA
AGACTACCAAGTACACGCTGCTGTCCTTCCTGCCCAAGAACCTGTTCGAGCAGTTCCACCGCCCGGCCAA
CGTGTACTTTGTCTTCATCGCGCTGCTCAACTTCGTGCCGGCGGTGAACGCCTTCCAGCCCGGCCTGGCA
CTGGCGCCGGTGCTCTTCATCCTGGCCATCACGGCCTTCAGGGACCTGTGGGAGGACTACAGCCGCCACC
GCTCCGACCACAAGATCAACCACCTGGGCTGCCTGGTCTTCAGCAGGGAAGAAAAGAAATACGTGAACCG
ATTCTGGAAAGAAATCCACGTGGGAGACTTTGTGCGTCTTCGCTGCAACGAAATCTTCCCTGCGGACATT
CTGCTGCTCTCCTCCAGTGACCCCGACGGGCTATGCCACATCGAGACCGCCAACCTGGATGGAGAGACCA
ACCTGAAGCGGCGGCAGGTGGTCCGCGGCTTCTCGGAGCTTGTCTCCGAATTCAATCCTTTGACGTTCAC
CAGCGTGATCGAATGCGAGAAGCCAAACAACGACCTGAGTAGGTTTCGCGGCTGCATCATACATGACAAC
GGGAAAAAGGCCGGGCTGTATAAAGAAAACCTGCTGCTGAGGGGCTGCACCCTTAGGAACACGGACGCAG
TCGTCGGCATTGTCATCTACGCAGGACATGAAACCAAGGCTCTGCTGAACAACAGTGGGCCCCGCTACAA
GCGCAGCAAGCTGGAGAGGCAGATGAACTGCGACGTGCTCTGGTGTGTCCTGCTCCTTGTTTGCATGTCT
CTGTTTTCAGCAGTCGGACATGGACTGTGGATATGGCGGTATCAAGAGAAGAAGTCATTATTTTATGTCC
CCAAGTCTGATGGAAGCTCCTTATCCCCAGTCACAGCTGCAGTTTACTCATTTTTAACAATGATAATAGT
TCTGCAGGTTTTGATCCCAATTTCCTTATACGTTTCCATTGAAATTGTTAAAGCATGCCAAGTGTACTTC
ATTAACCAGGACATGCAGTTGTATGACGAAGAAACAGACTCGCAGCTGCAGTGCCGAGCTCTGAACATCA
CGGAAGACTTAGGACAGATACAGTACATTTTCTCAGATAAAACTGGCACTTTGACAGAGAATAAGATGGT
TTTCCGAAGATGCACTGTGTCTGGTGTAGAATATTCTCATGATGCAAATGCGCAGCGTCTGGCCAGGTAC
CAAGAGGCAGACTCGGAGGAGGAGGAGGTGGTGCCCAGAGGGGGCTCGGTGTCCCAGCGCGGCAGCATCG
GCAGCCACCAGAGTGTCCGGGTGGTGCACAGAACCCAGAGCACCAAGTCCCACCGGCGCACGGGCAGCCG
GGCCGAGGCCAAGAGGGCCAGCATGCTGTCCAAGCACACGGCCTTCAGCAGCCCCATGGAGAAGGATATC
ACGCCCGACCCAAAGCTGCTGGAGAAGGTGAGTGAGTGTGACAAGAGCCTAGCCGTGGCGAGGCATCAGG
AGCACCTGCTGGCCCACCTCTCGCCCGAGCTGTCTGACGTCTTTGATTTCTTCATCGCACTCACCATCTG
CAACACAGTCGTCGTCACGTCCCCGGATCAGCCACGAACAAAGGTGAGGGTGAGGTTTGAGCTGAAGTCC
CCGGTGAAGACGATAGAAGACTTCCTGCGGAGGTTCACACCCAGCTGCCTGACCTCAGGCTGCAGCAGCA
TCGGGAGCCTGGCCGCCAACAAGTCCAGCCACAAGTTGGGCTCCAGCTTCCCGTCCACCCCGTCCAGCGA
CGGCATGCTTCTCAGGCTGGAGGAGAGGCTGGGCCAGCCCACCTCGGCCATCGCCAGCAACGGCTACAGC
AGCCAGGCGGACAACTGGGCCTCGGAGCTTGCTCAGGAGCAGGAGTCAGAGCGCGAGCTGCGGTACGAGG
CGGAGAGCCCGGATGAGGCCGCACTGGTGTATGCGGCCAGAGCCTACAACTGCGTGCTTGTGGAGCGGCT
GCACGACCAAGTGTCAGTGGAGCTGCCCCACCTGGGCAGGCTCACCTTCGAGCTCCTGCACACACTGGGT
TTCGATTCCGTCCGCAAGAGGATGTCAGTGGTGATCCGGCACCCGCTTACCGATGAGATCAACGTCTACA
CCAAGGGGGCCGACTCAGTGGTCATGGATCTCCTGCAGCCCTGCTCTTCAGTTGACGCCAGAGGGAGGCA
TCAAAAAAAGATTCGGAGCAAAACTCAGAATTACCTCAACGTGTATGCGGCGGAAGGCCTGCGCACCTTG
TGCATCGCCAAGAGAGTTCTGAGTAAAGAAGAGTATGCCTGCTGGTTGCAAAGCCACCTAGAAGCCGAAT
CCTCCCTGGAAAACAGCGAGGAGCTCCTCTTCCAGTCTGCCATTCGCCTGGAGACCAACCTGCACTTGTT
AGGTGCCACTGGGATTGAAGACCGCCTGCAGGACGGAGTCCCTGAAACTATTTCTAAATTGCGTCAAGCG
GGCCTGCAGATTTGGGTTCTCACTGGTGACAAACAAGAAACAGCTGTCAACATTGCATATGCCTGCAAAC
TGCTGGACCACGACGAGGAGGTCATCACCCTGAATGCCACCTCCCAGGAGGCGTGTGCAGCCCTGCTAGA
CCAGTGCCTATGCTACGTGCAGTCCAGAGGCCTCCAGAGAGCCCCTGAGAAGACCAAGGGCAAAGTGAGC
ATGAGGTTCTCCTCTCTCTGCCCACCCTCCACGTCCACTGCCTCTGGCCGCAGACCCAGCCTCGTGATCG
ATGGGAGAAGCCTGGCCTACGCTCTCGAGAAAAACCTGGAGGACAAATTCCTCTTCCTTGCCAAGCAGTG
CCGCTCCGTCCTCTGCTGTCGGTCGACGCCTCTGCAGAAGAGCATGGTGGTGAAGCTGGTGCGGAGCAAG
CTCAAGGCCATGACCCTGGCCATAGGTGATGGAGCCAATGATGTCAGCATGATCCAGGTGGCAGATGTGG
GTGTGGGAATCTCCGGCCAGGAGGGTATGCAGGCAGTGATGGCCAGCGACTTTGCAGTGCCGAAATTCCG
ATACCTGGAGAGGCTCTTGATTCTTCACGGGCATTGGTGCTACTCCCGACTTGCCAACATGGTGCTGTAC
TTCTTCTACAAAAACACAATGTTCGTGGGCCTCCTGTTTTGGTTCCAGTTTTTCTGTGGCTTCTCTGCAT
CTACCATGATTGACCAGTGGTATCTAATCTTCTTTAATCTGCTCTTCTCGTCACTTCCCCCGCTCGTGAC
TGGGGTGCTGGACAGGGATGTGCCAGCCAATGTGCTGCTGACCAACCCGCAGCTCTACAAGAGTGGCCAG
AACATGGAGGAATACCGGCCACGAACGTTCTGGTTTAACATGGCCGACGCCGCCTTCCAGAGCCTGGTTT
GCTTTTCCATTCCTTACCTGGCCTACTATGACTCGAACGTGGACCTGTTTACCTGGGGGACCCCTATTGT
GACAATCGCGCTGCTCACTTTCCTGCTCCACCTGGGCATTGAAACCAAAACCTGGACCTGGCTCAACTGG
ATAACGTGTGGCTTCAGTGTCCTTTTGTTTTTCACCGTGGCTTTGATTTACAATGCGTCTTGTGCCACGT
GCTATCCTCCGTCCAACCCTTACTGGACTATGCAAGCCTTACTGGGTGACCCAGTGTTTTACTTGACTTG
CCTGATGACGCCTGTCGCTGCACTGCTGCCCAGATTGTTTTTCAGATCCCTCCAGGGGAGGGTTTTCCCC
ACACAACTTCAGCTGGCACGTCAGTTGACCAGGAAGTCCCCCAGGAGATGCAGTGCTCCCAAAGAGACCT
TTGCTCAGGGACGCCTCCCGAAGGACTCGGGAACCGAGCACTCATCAGGGAGGACAGTCAAGACCTCTGT
GCCCCTGTCCCAGCCTTCTTGGCACACACAGCAGCCGGTCTGCTCCCTGGAGGCCAGCGGGGAGCCCAGC
ACAGTGGACATGAGCATGCCAGTGAGGGAGCACACCCTGCTGGAGGGGCTGAGCGCACCGGCCCCCATGT
CCTCTGCGCCAGGGGAGGCTGTCCTGAGGAGTCCAGGAGGGTGTCCTGAGGAGTCCAAGGTGAGAGCTGC
CAGCACCGGCAGGGTGACCCCCCTGTCTTCCCTCTTCAGCCTGCCTACCTTCAGCTTACTCAACTGGATT
TCCTCCTGGTCGCTGGTCAGCAGGCTGGGGAGTGTCTTACAGTTCTCCCGGACGGAGCAGCTTGCAGATG
GACAAGCGGGACGTGGACTTCCTGTCCAGCCCCACTCAGGCCGATCAGGACTTCAAGGGCCAGACCACAG
ACTACTTATAGGAGCATCTTCAAGGCGGTCACAGCGGCCGCACTCGAGATATCTAGACCCAGCTTTCTTG
TACAAAGTGGTTGATCTAGAGGGCCCGCGGTTCGAACTCGAGGTACCGAATTCGTACCCATACGACGTCC
CAGACTACGCTTAATTCACTCCTCAGGTGCAGGCTGCCTATCAGAAGGTGGTGGCTGGTGTGGCCAATGC
CCTGGCTCACAAATACCACTGAGATCGATCTTTTTCCCTCTGCCAAAAATTATGGGGACATCATGAAGCC
CCTTGAGCATCTGACTTCTGGCTAATAAAGGAAATTTATTTTCATTGCAATAGTGTGTTGGAATTTTTTG
TGTCTCTCACTCGGAAGGACATATGGGAGGGCAAATCATTTAAAACATCAGAATGAGTATTTGGTTTAGA
GTTTGGCAACATATGCCCATATGCTGGCTGCCATGAACAAAGGTTGGCTATAAAGAGGTCATCAGTATAT
GAAACAGCCCCCTGCTGTCCATTCCTTATTCCATAGAAAAGCCTTGACTTGAGGTTAGATTTTTTTTATA
TTTTGTTTTGTGTTATTTTTTTCTTTAACATCCCTAAAATTTTCCTTACATGTTTTACTAGCCAGATTTT
TCCTCCTCTCCTGACTACTCCCAGTCATAGCTGTCCCTCTTCTCTTATGGAGATCCCTCGACCTGCAGCC
CAAGCTTGGCGTAATCATGGTCATAGCTGTTTCCTGTGTGAAATTGTTATCCGCTCACAATTCCACACAA
CATACGAGCCGGAAGCATAAAGTGTAAAGCCTGGGGTGCCTAATGAGTGAGCTAACTCACATTAATTGCG
TTGCGCTCACTGCCCGCTTTCCAGTCGGGAAACCTGTCGTGCCAGCGGATCCGCATCTCAATTAGTCAGC
AACCATAGTCCCGCCCCTAACTCCGCCCATCCCGCCCCTAACTCCGCCCAGTTCCGCCCATTCTCCGCCC
CATGGCTGACTAATTTTTTTTATTTATGCAGAGGCCGAGGCCGCCTCGGCCTCTGAGCTATTCCAGAAGT
AGTGAGGAGGCTTTTTTGGAGGCCTAGGCTTTTGCAAAAAGCTAACTTGTTTATTGCAGCTTATAATGGT
TACAAATAAAGCAATAGCATCACAAATTTCACAAATAAAGCATTTTTTTCACTGCATTCTAGTTGTGGTT
TGTCCAAACTCATCAATGTATCTTATCATGTCTGGATCCGCTGCATTAATGAATCGGCCAACGCGCGGGG
AGAGGCGGTTTGCGTATTGGGCGCTCTTCCGCTTCCTCGCTCACTGACTCGCTGCGCTCGGTCGTTCGGC
TGCGGCGAGCGGTATCAGCTCACTCAAAGGCGGTAATACGGTTATCCACAGAATCAGGGGATAACGCAGG
AAAGAACATGTGAGCAAAAGGCCAGCAAAAGGCCAGGAACCGTAAAAAGGCCGCGTTGCTGGCGTTTTTC
CATAGGCTCCGCCCCCCTGACGAGCATCACAAAAATCGACGCTCAAGTCAGAGGTGGCGAAACCCGACAG
GACTATAAAGATACCAGGCGTTTCCCCCTGGAAGCTCCCTCGTGCGCTCTCCTGTTCCGACCCTGCCGCT
TACCGGATACCTGTCCGCCTTTCTCCCTTCGGGAAGCGTGGCGCTTTCTCATAGCTCACGCTGTAGGTAT
CTCAGTTCGGTGTAGGTCGTTCGCTCCAAGCTGGGCTGTGTGCACGAACCCCCCGTTCAGCCCGACCGCT
GCGCCTTATCCGGTAACTATCGTCTTGAGTCCAACCCGGTAAGACACGACTTATCGCCACTGGCAGCAGC
CACTGGTAACAGGATTAGCAGAGCGAGGTATGTAGGCGGTGCTACAGAGTTCTTGAAGTGGTGGCCTAAC
TACGGCTACACTAGAAGAACAGTATTTGGTATCTGCGCTCTGCTGAAGCCAGTTACCTTCGGAAAAAGAG
TTGGTAGCTCTTGATCCGGCAAACAAACCACCGCTGGTAGCGGTGGTTTTTTTGTTTGCAAGCAGCAGAT
TACGCGCAGAAAAAAAGGATCTCAAGAAGATCCTTTGATCTTTTCTACGGGGTCTGACGCTCAGTGGAAC
GAAAACTCACGTTAAGGGATTTTGGTCATGAGATTATCAAAAAGGATCTTCACCTAGATCCTTTTAAATT
AAAAATGAAGTTTTAAATCAATCTAAAGTATATATGAGTAAACTTGGTCTGACAGTTACCAATGCTTAAT
CAGTGAGGCACCTATCTCAGCGATCTGTCTATTTCGTTCATCCATAGTTGCCTGACTCCCCGTCGTGTAG
ATAACTACGATACGGGAGGGCTTACCATCTGGCCCCAGTGCTGCAATGATACCGCGAGACCCACGCTCAC
CGGCTCCAGATTTATCAGCAATAAACCAGCCAGCCGGAAGGGCCGAGCGCAGAAGTGGTCCTGCAACTTT
ATCCGCCTCCATCCAGTCTATTAATTGTTGCCGGGAAGCTAGAGTAAGTAGTTCGCCAGTTAATAGTTTG
CGCAACGTTGTTGCCATTGCTACAGGCATCGTGGTGTCACGCTCGTCGTTTGGTATGGCTTCATTCAGCT
CCGGTTCCCAACGATCAAGGCGAGTTACATGATCCCCCATGTTGTGCAAAAAAGCGGTTAGCTCCTTCGG
TCCTCCGATCGTTGTCAGAAGTAAGTTGGCCGCAGTGTTATCACTCATGGTTATGGCAGCACTGCATAAT
TCTCTTACTGTCATGCCATCCGTAAGATGCTTTTCTGTGACTGGTGAGTACTCAACCAAGTCATTCTGAG
AATAGTGTATGCGGCGACCGAGTTGCTCTTGCCCGGCGTCAATACGGGATAATACCGCGCCACATAGCAG
AACTTTAAAAGTGCTCATCATTGGAAAACGTTCTTCGGGGCGAAAACTCTCAAGGATCTTACCGCTGTTG
AGATCCAGTTCGATGTAACCCACTCGTGCACCCAACTGATCTTCAGCATCTTTTACTTTCACCAGCGTTT
CTGGGTGAGCAAAAACAGGAAGGCAAAATGCCGCAAAAAAGGGAATAAGGGCGACACGGAAATGTTGAAT
ACTCATACTCTTCCTTTTTCAAT
